>Addgene plasmid #177001 | RWDD2B_pLENTI-CAG-IRES-GFP | addgene full sequence | sequence record 357609 | Addgene NGS Result
GACCCGACAGGCCCGAAGGAATAGAAGAAGAAGGTGGAGAGAGAGACAGAGACAGATCCATTCGATTAGT
GAACGGATCGGCACTGCGTGCGCCAATTCTGCAGACAAATGGCAGTATTCATCCACAATTTTAAAAGAAA
AGGGGGGATTGGGGGGTACAGTGCAGGGGAAAGAATAGTAGACATAATAGCAACAGACATACAAACTAAA
GAATTACAAAAACAAATTACAAAAATTCAAAATTTTCGGGTTTATTACAGGGACAGCAGAGATCCAGTTT
GGTTAGTACCGGGCCCGCTCTAGCCCTAGATTTAAATCGATGTACGGGCCAGATATACGCGTTGACATTG
ATTATTGACTAGTTATTAATAGTAATCAATTACGGGGTCATTAGTTCATAGCCCATATATGGAGTTCCGC
GTTACATAACTTACGGTAAATGGCCCGCCTGGCTGACCGCCCAACGACCCCCGCCCATTGACGTCAATAA
TGACGTATGTTCCCATAGTAACGCCAATAGGGACTTTCCATTGACGTCAATGGGTGGAGTATTTACGGTA
AACTGCCCACTTGGCAGTACATCAAGTGTATCATATGCCAAGTACGCCCCCTATTGACGTCAATGACGGT
AAATGGCCCGCCTGGCATTATGCCCAGTACATGACCTTATGGGACTTTCCTACTTGGCAGTACATCTACG
TATTAGTCATCGCTATTACCATGGTCGAGGTGAGCCCCACGTTCTGCTTCACTCTCCCCATCTCCCCCCC
CTCCCCACCCCCAATTTTGTATTTATTTATTTTTTAATTATTTTGTGCAGCGATGGGGGCGGGGGGGGGG
GGGGSGCGCGCCRGGSGGGGSGGGGSGGGGSGRGGGGSGGGGSGGGGSGRGGCGGAGAGGTGCGGCGGCA
GCCAATCAGAGCGGCGCGCTCCGAAAGTTTCCTTTTATGGCGAGGCGGCGGCGGCGGCGGCCCTATAAAA
AGCGAAGCGCGCGGCGGGCGGGAGTCGCTGCGCGCTGCCTTCGCCCCGTGCCCCGCTCCGCCGCCGCCTC
GCGCCGCCCGCCCCGGCTCTGACTGACCGCGTTACTCCCACAGGTGAGCGGGCGGGACGGCCCTTCTCCT
CCGGGCTGTAATTAGCGCTTGGTTTAATGACGGCTTGTTTCTTTTCTGTGGCTGCGTGAAAGCCTTGAGG
GGCTCCGGGAGGGCCCTTTGTGCGGGGGGAGCGGCTCGGGGGGTGCGTGCGTGTGTGTGTGCGTGGGGAG
CGCCGCGTGCGGCTCCGCGCTGCCCGGCGGCTGTGAGCGCTGCGGGCGCGGCGCGGGGCTTTGTGCGCTC
CGCAGTGTGCGCGAGGGGAGCGCGGCCGGGGGCGGTGCCCCGCGGTGCGGGGGGGGCTGCGAGGGGAACA
AAGGCTGCGTGCGGGGTGTGTGCGTGGGGGGGTGAGCAGGGGGTGTGGGCGCGTCGGTCGGGCTGCAACC
CCCCCTGCACCCCCCTCCCCGAGTTGCTGAGCACGGCCCGGCTTCGGGTGCGGGGCTCCGTACGGGGCGT
GGCGCGGGGCTCGCCGTGCCGGGCGGGGGGTGGCGGCAGGTGGGGGTGCCGGGCGGGGCGGGGCCGCCTC
GGGCCGGGGAGGGCTCGGGGGAGGGGCGCGGCGGCCCCCGGAGCGCCGGCGGCTGTCGAGGCGCGGCGAG
CCGCAGCCATTGCCTTTTATGGTAATCGTGCGAGAGGGCGCAGGGACTTCCTTTGTCCCAAATCTGTGCG
GAGCCGAAATCTGGGAGGCGCCGCCGCACCCCCTCTAGCGGGCGCGGGGCGAAGCGGTGCGGCGCCGGCA
GGAAGGAAATGGGCGGGGAGGGCCTTCGTGCGTCGCCGCGCCGCCGTCCCCTTCTCCCTCTCCAGCCTCG
GGGCTGTCCGCGGGGGGACGGCTGCCTTCGGGGGGGACGGGGCAGGGCGGGGTTCGGCTTCTGGCGTGTG
ACCGGCGGCTCTAGAGCCTCTGCTAACCATGTTCATGCCTTCTTCTTTTTCCTACAGCTCCTGGGCAACG
TGCTGGTTATTGTGCTGTCTCATCATTTTGGCAAAGAATTCCCCTAGCCGCGGAATCTAGACTGCCGGAT
CGAATTGTCGACGAATTCGGATCTGGCCAATCACAAGTTTGTACAAAAAAGCAGGCACCATGAAAATTGA
GCTGTCCATGCAGCCATGGAACCCGGGTTACAGCAGTGAGGGGGCCACGGCTCAAGAAACTTACACATGT
CCAAAAATGATTGAGATGGAGCAGGCGGAGGCCCAGCTTGCTGAGTTAGACCTGCTAGCCAGTATGTTCC
CTGGTGAGAATGAGCTCATAGTGAATGACCAGCTGGCTGTAGCAGAACTGAAAGATTGTATTGAAAAGAA
GACAATGGAGGGGCGATCTTCAAAAGTCTACTTTACTATCAATATGAACCTGGATGTATCTGACGAAAAA
ATGGCGATGTTTTCTCTGGCCTGTATTCTTCCCTTTAAATACCCGGCAGTTCTGCCTGAAATCACTGTCA
GATCAGTATTATTGAGTAGATCCCAGCAGACTCAGCTGAACACAGATCTGACTGCATTCCTGCAAAAACA
TTGTCATGGAGATGTTTGTATACTGAATGCCACAGAGTGGGTTAGAGAACACGCCTCTGGCTATGTCAGC
AGAGATACTTCATCTTCACCCACCACAGGAAGCACAGTCCAGTCAGTTGACCTCATCTTCACGAGACTCT
GGATCTACAGCCATCATATCTATAACAAATGCAAAAGAAAGAATATTCTAGAGTGGGCAAAGGAGCTTTC
CCTGTCTGGGTTTAGCATGCCTGGAAAACCTGGTGTTGTTTGTGTGGAAGGCCCACAAAGTGCCTGTGAA
GAATTCTGGTCAAGACTCAGAAAATTAAACTGGAAGAGAATTTTAATTCGCCATCGAGAAGACATTCCTT
TTGATGGTACAAATGATGAAACGGAAAGACAAAGGAAATTTTCCATTTTTGAAGAAAAAGTGTTCAGTGT
TAATGGAGCCAGGGGAAACCACATGGACTTTGGTCAGCTCTATCAGTTCTTAAACACCAAAGGATGTGGG
GATGTTTTCCAGATGTTCTTTGGTGTAGAAGGACAATAGAACCCAGCTTTCTTGTACAAAGTGGTGGGAG
GAGGTGGATCTGGCGACTACAAGGACGACGATGACAAGTGACTCGAGCGGGATCAATTCCGCCCCCCCCC
TAACGTTACTGGCCGAAGCCGCTTGGAATAAGGCCGGTGTGCGTTTGTCTATATGTTATTTTCCACCATA
TTGCCGTCTTTTGGCAATGTGAGGGCCCGGAAACCTGGCCCTGTCTTCTTGACGAGCATTCCTAGGGGTC
TTTCCCCTCTCGCCAAAGGAATGCAAGGTCTGTTGAATGTCGTGAAGGAAGCAGTTCCTCTGGAAGCTTC
TTGAAGACAAACAACGTCTGTAGCGACCCTTTGCAGGCAGCGGAACCCCCCACCTGGCGACAGGTGCCTC
TGCGGCCAAAAGCCACGTGTATAAGATACACCTGCAAAGGCGGCACAACCCCAGTGCCACGTTGTGAGTT
GGATAGTTGTGGAAAGAGTCAAATGGCTCTCCTCAAGCGTATTCAACAAGGGGCTGAAGGATGCCCAGAA
GGTACCCCATTGTATGGGATCTGATCTGGGGCCTCGGTGCACATGCTTTACATGTGTTTAGTCGAGGTTA
AAAAAACGTCTAGGCCCCCCGAACCACGGGGACGTGGTTTTCCTTTGAAAAACACGATAATACCATGGTG
AGCAAGGGCGAGGAGCTGTTCACCGGGGTGGTGCCCATCCTGGTCGAGCTGGACGGCGACGTAAACGGCC
ACAAGTTCAGCGTGTCCGGCGAGGGCGAGGGCGATGCCACCTACGGCAAGCTGACCCTGAAGTTCATCTG
CACCACCGGCAAGCTGCCCGTGCCCTGGCCCACCCTCGTGACCACCCTGACCTACGGCGTGCAGTGCTTC
AGCCGCTACCCCGACCACATGAAGCAGCACGACTTCTTCAAGTCCGCCATGCCCGAAGGCTACGTCCAGG
AGCGCACCATCTTCTTCAAGGACGACGGCAACTACAAGACCCGCGCCGAGGTGAAGTTCGAGGGCGACAC
CCTGGTGAACCGCATCGAGCTGAAGGGCATCGACTTCAAGGAGGACGGCAACATCCTGGGGCACAAGCTG
GAGTACAACTACAACAGCCACAACGTCTATATCATGGCCGACAAGCAGAAGAACGGCATCAAGGTGAACT
TCAAGATCCGCCACAACATCGAGGACGGCAGCGTGCAGCTCGCCGACCACTACCAGCAGAACACCCCCAT
CGGCGACGGCCCCGTGCTGCTGCCCGACAACCACTACCTGAGCACCCAGTCCGCCCTGAGCAAAGACCCC
AACGAGAAGCGCGATCACATGGTCCTGCTGGAGTTCGTGACCGCCGCCGGGATCACTCTCGGCATGGACG
AGCTGTACAAGTAAAGCGGCCGCGACTCTAGAGTCGACCTGCAGGCATGCAAGCTTCAGGTAGCCGGCTA
ACGTTATCAAGCTTATCGATAATCAACCTCTGGATTACAAAATTTGTGAAAGATTGACTGGTATTCTTAA
CTATGTTGCTCCTTTTACGCTATGTGGATACGCTGCTTTAATGCCTTTGTATCATGCTATTGCTTCCCGT
ATGGCTTTCATTTTCTCCTCCTTGTATAAATCCTGGTTGCTGTCTCTTTATGAGGAGTTGTGGCCCGTTG
TCAGGCAACGTGGCGTGGTGTGCACTGTGTTTGCTGACGCAACCCCCACTGGTTGGGGCATTGCCACCAC
CTGTCAGCTCCTTTCCGGGACTTTCGCTTTCCCCCTCCCTATTGCCACGGCGGAACTCATCGCCGCCTGC
CTTGCCCGCTGCTGGACAGGGGCTCGGCTGTTGGGCACTGACAATTCCGTGGTGTTGTCGGGGAAATCAT
CGTCCTTTCCTTGGCTGCTCGCCTGTGTTGCCACCTGGATTCTGCGCGGGACGTCCTTCTGCTACGTCCC
TTCGGCCCTCAATCCAGCGGACCTTCCTTCCCGCGGCCTGCTGCCGGCTCTGCGGCCTCTTCCGCGTCTT
CGCCTTCGCCCTCAGACGAGTCGGATCTCCCTTTGGGCCGCCTCCCCGCATCGATACCGTCGACCTCGAT
CGAGACCTAGAAAAACATGGAGCAATCACAAGTAGCAATACAGCAGCTACCAATGCTGATTGTGCCTGGC
TAGAAGCACAAGAGGAGGAGGAGGTGGGTTTTCCAGTCACACCTCAGGTACCTTTAAGACCAATGACTTA
CAAGGCAGCTGTAGATCTTAGCCACTTTTTAAAAGAAAAGGGGGGACTGGAAGGGCTAATTCACTCCCAA
CGAAGACAAGATCTGCTTTTTGCTTGTACTGGGTCTCTCTGGTTAGACCAGATCTGAGCCTGGGAGCTCT
CTGGCTAACTAGGGAACCCACTGCTTAAGCCTCAATAAAGCTTGCCTTGAGTGCTTCAAGTAGTGTGTGC
CCGTCTGTTGTGTGACTCTGGTAACTAGAGATCCCTCAGACCCTTTTAGTCAGTGTGGAAAATCTCTAGC
AGTAGTAGTTCATGTCATCTTATTATTCAGTATTTATAACTTGCAAAGAAATGAATATCAGAGAGTGAGA
GGAACTTGTTTATTGCAGCTTATAATGGTTACAAATAAAGCAATAGCATCACAAATTTCACAAATAAAGC
ATTTTTTTCACTGCATTCTAGTTGTGGTTTGTCCAAACTCATCAATGTATCTTATCATGTCTGGCTCTAG
CTATCCCGCCCCTAACTCCGCCCATCCCGCCCCTAACTCCGCCCAGTTCCGCCCATTCTCCGCCCCATGG
CTGACTAATTTTTTTTATTTATGCAGAGGCCGAGGCCGCCTCGGCCTCTGAGCTATTCCAGAAGTAGTGA
GGAGGCTTTTTTGGAGGCCTAGGGACGTACCCAATTCGCCCTATAGTGAGTCGTATTAGCATGTGAGCAA
AAGGCCAGCATAAATCAAAAGAATAGACCGAGATAGGGT
[37 nt withheld, positions 6060-6096]
AAAGAACGTGGACTCCAACGTCAAAGG
[49 nt withheld, positions 6124-6172]
T
[91 nt withheld, positions 6174-6264]
G
[124 nt withheld, positions 6266-6389]
CAGGTGGCACTTTTCGGGGAAATGTGCGCGGAACCCCTATTTGTTTATTTTTCTAAATACATTCAAATAT
GTATCCGCTCATGAGACAATAACCCTGATAAATGCTTCAATAATATTGAAAAAGGAAGAGTATGAGTATT
CAACATTTCCGTGTCGCCCTTATTCCCTTTTTTGCGGCATTTTGCCTTCCTGTTTTTGCTCACCCAGAAA
CGCTGGTGAAAGTAAAAGATGCTGAAGATCAGTTGGGTGCACGAGTGGGTTACATCGAACTGGATCTCAA
CAGCGGTAAGATCCTTGAGAGTTTTCGCCCCGAAGAACGTTTTCCAATGATGAGCACTTTTAAAGTTCTG
CTATGTGGCGCGGTATTATCCCGTATTGACGCCGGGCAAGAGCAACTCGGTCGCCGCATACACTATTCTC
AGAATGACTTGGTTGAGTACTCACCAGTCACAGAAAAGCATCTTACGGATGGCATGACAGTAAGAGAATT
ATGCAGTGCTGCCATAACCATGAGTGATAACACTGCGGCCAACTTACTTCTGACAACGATCGGAGGACCG
AAGGAGCTAACCGCTTTTTTGCACAACATGGGGGATCATGTAACTCGCCTTGATCGTTGGGAACCGAAGC
TGAATGAAGCCATACCAAACGACGAGCGTGACACCACGATGCCTGTAGCAATGGCAACAACGTTGCGCAA
ACTATTAACTGGCGAACTACTTACTCTAGCTTCCCGGCAACAATTAATAGACTGGATGGAGGCGGATAAA
GTTGCAGGACCACTTCTGCGCTCGGCCCTTCCGGCTGGCTGGTTTATTGCTGATAAATCTGGAGCCGGTG
AGCGTGGGTCTCGCGGTATCATTGCAGCACTGGGGCCAGATGGTAAGCCCTCCCGTATCGTAGTTATCTA
CACGACGGGGAGTCAGGCAACTATGGATGAACGAAATAGACAGATCGCTGAGATAGGTGCCTCACTGATT
AAGCATTGGTAACTGTCAGACCAAGTTTACTCATATATACTTTAGATTGATTTAAAACTTCATTTTTAAT
TTAAAAGGATCTAGGTGAAGATCCTTTTTGATAATCTCATGACCAAAATCCCTTAACGTGAGTTTTCGTT
CCACTGAGCGTCAGACCCCGTAGAAAAGATCAAAGGATCTTCTTGAGATCCTTTTTTTCTGCGCGTAATC
TGCTGCTTGCAAACAAAAAAACCACCGCTACCAGCGGTGGTTTGTTTGCCGGATCAAGAGCTACCAACTC
TTTTTCCGAAGGTAACTGGCTTCAGCAGAGCGCAGATACCAAATACTGTTCTTCTAGTGTAGCCGTAGTT
AGGCCACCACTTCAAGAACTCTGTAGCACCGCCTACATACCTCGCTCTGCTAATCCTGTTACCAGTGGCT
GCTGCCAGTGGCGATAAGTCGTGTCTTACCGGGTTGGACTCAAGACGATAGTTACCGGATAAGGCGCAGC
GGTCGGGCTGAACGGGGGGTTCGTGCACACAGCCCAGCTTGGAGCGAACGACCTACACCGAACTGAGATA
CCTACAGCGTGAGCTATGAGAAAGCGCCACGCTTCCCGAAGGGAGAAAGGCGGACAGGTATCCGGTAAGC
GGCAGGGTCGGAACAGGAGAGCGCACGAGGGAGCTTCCAGGGGGAAACGCCTGGTATCTTTATAGTCCTG
TCGGGTTTCGCCACCTCTGACTTGAGCGTCGATTTTTGTGATGCTCGTCAGGGGGGCGGAGCCTATGGAA
AAACGCCAGCAACGCGGCCTTTTTACGGTTCCTGGCCTTTTGCTGGCCTTTTGCTCACATGTTCTTTCCT
GCGTTATCCCCTGATTCTGTGGATAACCGTATTACCGCCATGCATTAGTTATTAATAGTAATCAATTACG
GGGTCATTAGTTCATAGCCCATATATGGAGTTCCGCGTTACATAACTTACGGTAAATGGCCCGCCTGGCT
GACCGCCCAACGACCCCCGCCCATTGACGTCAATAATGACGTATGTTCCCATAGTAACGCCAATAGGGAC
TTTCCATTGACGTCAATGGGTGGAGTATTTACGGTAAACTGCCCACTTGGCAGTACATCAAGTGTATCAT
ATGCCAAGTACGCCCCCTATTGACGTCAATGACGGTAAATGGCCCGCCTGGCATTATGCCCAGTACATGA
CCTTATGGGACTTTCCTACTTGGCAGTACATCTACGTATTAGTCATCGCTATTACCATGGTGATGCGGTT
TTGGCAGTACATCAATGGGCGTGGATAGCGGTTTGACTCACGGGGATTTCCAAGTCTCCACCCCATTGAC
GTCAATGGGAGTTTGTTTTGGCACCAAAATCAACGGGACTTTCCAAAATGTCGTAACAACTCCGCCCCAT
TGACGCAAATGGGCGGTAGGCGTGTACGGTGGGAGGTCTATATAAGCAGCGCGTTTTGCCTGTACTGGGT
CTCTCTGGTTAGACCAGATCTGAGCCTGGGAGCTCTCTGGCTAACTAGGGAACCCACTGCTTAAGCCTCA
ATAAAGCTTGCCTTGAGTGCTTCAAGTAGTGTGTGCCCGTCTGTTGTGTGACTCTGGTAACTAGAGATCC
CTCAGACCCTTTTAGTCAGTGTGGAAAATCTCTAGCAGTGGCGCCCGAACAGGGACTTGAAAGCGAAAGG
GAAACCAGAGGAGCTCTCTCGACGCAGGACTCGGCTTGCTGAAGCGCGCACGGCAAGAGGCGAGGGGCGG
CGACTGGTGAGTACGCCAAAAATTTTGACTAGCGGAGGCTAGAAGGAGAGAGATGGGTGCGAGAGCGTCA
GTATTAAGCGGGGGAGAATTAGATCGCGATGGGAAAAAATTCGGTTAAGGCCAGGGGGAAAGAAAAAATA
TAAATTAAAACATATAGTATGGGCAAGCAGGGAGCTAGAACGATTCGCAGTTAATCCTGGCCTGTTAGAA
ACATCAGAAGGCTGTAGACAAATACTGGGACAGCTACAACCATCCCTTCAGACAGGATCAGAAGAACTTA
GATCATTATATAATACAGTAGCAACCCTCTATTGTGTGCATCAAAGGATAGAGATAAAAGACACCAAGGA
AGCTTTAGACAAGATAGAGGAAGAGCAAAACAAAAGTAAGACCACCGCACAGCAAGCGGCCGGCCGCTGA
TCTTCAGACCTGGAGGAGGAGATATGAGGGACAATTGGAGAAGTGAATTATATAAATATAAAGTAGTAAA
AATTGAACCATTAGGAGTAGCACCCACCAAGGCAAAGAGAAGAGTGGTGCAGAGAGAAAAAAGAGCAGTG
GGAATAGGAGCTTTGTTCCTTGGGTTCTTGGGAGCAGCAGGAAGCACTATGGGCGCAGCGTCAATGACGC
TGACGGTACAGGCCAGACAATTATTGTCTGGTATAGTGCAGCAGCAGAACAATTTGCTGAGGGCTATTGA
GGCGCAACAGCATCTGTTGCAACTCACAGTCTGGGGCATCAAGCAGCTCCAGGCAAGAATCCTGGCTGTG
GAAAGATACCTAAAGGATCAACAGCTCCTGGGGATTTGGGGTTGCTCTGGAAAACTCATTTGCACCACTG
CTGTGCCTTGGAATGCTAGTTGGAGTAATAAATCTCTGGAACAGATTTGGAATCACACGACCTGGATGGA
GTGGGACAGAGAAATTAACAATTACACAAGCTTAATACACTCCTTAATTGAAGAATCGCAAAACCAGCAA
GAAAAGAATGAACAAGAATTATTGGAATTAGATAAATGGGCAAGTTTGTGGAATTGGTTTAACATAACAA
ATTGGCTGTGGTATATAAAATTATTCATAATGATAGTAGGAGGCTTGGTAGGTTTAAGAATAGTTTTTGC
TGTACTTTCTATAGTGAATAGAGTTAGGCAGGGATATTCACCATTATCGTTTCAGACCCACCTCCCAACC
CCGAGGG
Features (pLannotate 1.2.2; 30 found; start..end, strand, type, name):
    129..246     +  misc_feature   cPPT/CTS: central polypurine tract and central termination sequence of HIV-1
    344..723     +  enhancer       CMV enhancer: human cytomegalovirus immediate early enhancer
    725..1000    +  promoter       chicken β-actin promoter: No description available
   1001..2017    +  intron         chimeric intron: chimera between introns from chicken β-actin and rabbit β-globin
   2134..2154    +  protein_bind   attB1: mutant version of attB; core recombination site for the Gateway® BP reaction BP Clonase™
   2160..3116    +  CDS            RWDD2B: RWD2B_HUMAN - Also known as C21orf6. Experimental evidence at protein level: Swiss-Prot protein existence level 1. From Homo sapiens (Human).
   3121..3145    -  protein_bind   attB2: mutant version of attB; recombination site for the Gateway® BP reaction BP Clonase™
   3168..3188    +  CDS            FLAG (fragment): FLAG® epitope tag, followed by an enterokinase cleavage site
   3212..3772    +  misc_feature   IRES: internal ribosome entry site (IRES) of the encephalomyocarditis virus (EMCV)
   3775..4494    +  CDS            EGFP: the original enhanced GFP (Yang et al., 1996) mammalian codon-optimized
   4506..4536    +  misc_feature   MCS (fragment): pUC18/19 multiple cloning site
   4555..4571    +  misc_feature   MCS (fragment): pBluescript multiple cloning site
   4571..5159    +  misc_feature   WPRE: woodchuck hepatitis virus posttranscriptional regulatory element
   5160..5179    +  misc_feature   MCS (fragment): pBluescript multiple cloning site
   5181..5366    +  CDS            nef (fragment): NEF_HV1Z2 - Experimental evidence at protein level: Swiss-Prot protein existence level 1. Extracellular Nef protein targets CD4(+) T-lymphocytes for apoptosis by interacting with CXCR4 surface receptors. From Human immunodeficiency virus type 1 group M subtype D (isolate Z2/CDC-Z34) (HIV-1).
   5368..5601    +  LTR            3' LTR (ΔU3): self-inactivating 3' long terminal repeat (LTR) from HIV-1
   5673..5794    +  polyA_signal   SV40 poly(A) signal: SV40 polyadenylation signal
   5834..5969    +  rep_origin     SV40 ori: SV40 origin of replication
   5990..6008    -  promoter       T7 promoter: promoter for bacteriophage T7 RNA polymerase
   6031..6389    -  rep_origin     f1 ori (sequence partly withheld): f1 bacteriophage origin of replication; arrow indicates direction of (+) strand synthesis
   6416..6520    +  promoter       AmpR promoter: bla
   6521..7381    +  CDS            AmpR: β-lactamase; bla; confers resistance to ampicillin, carbenicillin, and related antibiotics
   7552..8140    +  rep_origin     ori: high-copy-number ColE1/pMB1/pBR322/pUC origin of replication
   8315..8618    +  enhancer       CMV enhancer: human cytomegalovirus immediate early enhancer
   8619..8818    +  promoter       CMV promoter: human cytomegalovirus (CMV) immediate early promoter
   8836..9016    +  LTR            5' LTR (truncated): truncated 5' long terminal repeat (LTR) from HIV-1
   9063..9188    +  misc_feature   HIV-1 Ψ: packaging signal of human immunodeficiency virus type 1
   9172..9510    +  CDS            HIV-1 gag (fragment): gag protein from human immunodeficiency virus 1; gag
   9685..9918    +  misc_feature   RRE: The Rev response element (RRE) of HIV-1 allows for Rev-dependent mRNA export from the nucleus to the cytoplasm.
  10295..79      +  CDS            Rev (fragment) (across the origin): human immunodeficiency virus 1 (HIV-1) Rev protein; rev; enhances nuclear export of unspliced and incompletely spliced viral mRNAs
