[The description below was written by a language model from this plasmid's Addgene catalogue record and pLannotate feature annotations shown in this document.]
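Description:
RWDD2B_pLENTI-CAG-IRES-GFP is a mammalian lentiviral expression plasmid of about 10.3 kb carrying the human RWDD2B coding sequence (also known as C21orf6 or GL011), a chromosome 21 gene. It is built on the plenti-CAG-gate-FLAG-IRES-GFP backbone, in which the original kanamycin marker was replaced with ampicillin resistance. In bacteria it is maintained through a ColE1/pUC-type origin with AmpR selection; although that origin is annotated as a high-copy type, the catalogue lists the plasmid as low copy and specifies a recombination-limiting strain, as is common for LTR-containing vectors. An f1 origin, an SV40 origin and an SV40 poly(A) signal also lie in the backbone outside the viral genome.

The transfer cassette has a third-generation, self-inactivating layout. A CMV enhancer/promoter fused to a truncated HIV-1 5' LTR drives genomic RNA production in packaging cells, followed by the Ψ packaging signal with a gag fragment, the RRE for Rev-dependent nuclear export, and the cPPT/CTS. A ΔU3 3' LTR inactivates the viral promoter after integration. Internally, the CAG promoter (CMV enhancer, chicken β-actin promoter and chimeric intron) drives RWDD2B, which was inserted by Gateway cloning and is flanked by attB1 and attB2 sites. A FLAG fragment is annotated just downstream of attB2; whether it is fused in frame to the protein cannot be determined from the record. An EMCV IRES then allows EGFP translation from the same transcript, marking transduced or transfected cells, and a WPRE enhances expression. The associated publication describes an overexpression screen of chromosome 21 genes for modulators of Sonic hedgehog signaling relevant to Down syndrome.
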