Addgene plasmid #177001: RWDD2B_pLENTI-CAG-IRES-GFP
Purpose: Mammalian lentiviral expression vector encoding RWDD2B
Depositing lab: Roger Reeves. Depositing organization: Johns Hopkins University and School of Medicine. Publication: Overexpression screen of chromosome 21 genes reveals modulators of Sonic hedgehog signaling relevant to Down syndrome. Moyer AJ, Fernandez FX, Li Y, Klinedinst DK, Florea LD, Kazuki Y, Oshimura M, Reeves RH. Dis Model Mech. 2023 Apr 1;16(4):dmm049712. doi: 10.1242/dmm.049712. Epub 2023 Apr 13. PubMed 36995257.
Backbone
  Vector backbone: plenti-CAG-gate-FLAG-IRES-GFP
  Backbone manufacturer: Derived from Addgene #107398; KanR replaced with AmpR
  Backbone size w/o insert (bp): 9341
  Vector type: Lentiviral
Growth in bacteria
  Bacterial resistance: Ampicillin, 100 μg/mL
  Growth temperature: 30°C
  Growth strain: NEB Stable
  Copy number: Low Copy
Gene/Insert
  Gene/Insert name: RWDD2B (alt names: GL011; C21orf6)
  Species: H. sapiens (human)
  Insert size (bp): 969
  Entrez Gene: RWDD2B (a.k.a. GL011, C21orf6)
  Promoter: CAG
  Cloning method: Gateway Cloning
Resource information
  A portion of this plasmid was derived from a plasmid made by: Derived from Addgene #53866
Terms and licenses: Academic/Nonprofit Terms; Industry Terms: Not Available to Industry
How to cite: RWDD2B_pLENTI-CAG-IRES-GFP was a gift from Roger Reeves (Addgene plasmid # 177001 ; http://n2t.net/addgene:177001 ; RRID:Addgene_177001)
